Addgene plasmid #217116: pCMV-POGO
Purpose: Mammalian expression vector for expression of POGO transposase (CMV promoter)
Depositing lab: Haoyi Wang. Depositing organization: Institute of Zoology, Chinese Academy of Sciences. Publication: Heterologous survey of 130 DNA transposons in human cells highlights their functional divergence and expands the genome engineering toolbox. Zhang T, Tan S, Tang N, Li Y, Zhang C, Sun J, Guo Y, Gao H, Cai Y, Sun W, Wang C, Fu L, Ma H, Wu Y, Hu X, Zhang X, Gee P, Yan W, Zhao Y, Chen Q, Guo B, Wang H, Zhang YE. Cell. 2024 Jul 11;187(14):3741-3760.e30. doi: 10.1016/j.cell.2024.05.007. Epub 2024 Jun 5. PubMed 38843831.
Backbone
  Vector backbone: pCMV
  Vector type: Mammalian Expression
Growth in bacteria
  Bacterial resistance: Ampicillin, 100 μg/mL
  Growth temperature: 37°C
  Growth strain: DH5alpha
  Copy number: High Copy
Gene/Insert
  Gene/Insert name: POGO transposase
  Species: Synthetic
  Cloning method: Restriction Enzyme; 5′ cloning site Unknown (unknown if destroyed); 3′ cloning site Unknown (unknown if destroyed)
Terms and licenses: Academic/Nonprofit Terms; Industry Terms: Not Available to Industry
How to cite: pCMV-POGO was a gift from Haoyi Wang (Addgene plasmid # 217116 ; http://n2t.net/addgene:217116 ; RRID:Addgene_217116)
