[The description below was written by a language model from this plasmid's Addgene catalogue record and pLannotate feature annotations shown in this document.]
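Description:
pCMV-POGO is a 5.7 kb mammalian expression plasmid that produces the POGO DNA transposase from the human cytomegalovirus immediate-early enhancer and promoter. The insert is recorded as synthetic, and the cloning sites are not stated. It is maintained in E. coli as a high-copy plasmid through a ColE1/pUC-type origin and selected with ampicillin via the β-lactamase gene and its native promoter. An f1 origin is also present, which would allow single-stranded DNA production with helper phage.

The automated feature table does not annotate the transposase coding sequence itself. An unannotated stretch of roughly 1.2 kb lies between the T7 promoter, just downstream of CMV, and a reverse-oriented SP6 promoter, followed by the bovine growth hormone polyadenylation signal. This is the position where the POGO open reading frame would be expected, giving a CMV–ORF–bGH poly(A) transcription unit with flanking phage promoters that can serve for in vitro transcription or as sequencing primer sites. No epitope tag or reporter is annotated. Downstream there is an SV40 early promoter followed by only a short fragment of a bleomycin-family resistance gene and an SV40 poly(A) signal, so the record does not support a functional mammalian selection marker. The small HIV-1 LTR, lacI, lac promoter/operator and bom hits appear to be backbone remnants rather than functional modules.

The plasmid comes from a survey testing many DNA transposons for activity in human cells as genome engineering tools. It would serve as the transposase "helper" for transient transfection. The record does not describe a matching donor plasmid carrying the transposon ends.
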