Features (pLannotate 1.2.2; 19 found; start..end, strand, type, name):
      1..380     +  enhancer       CMV enhancer: human cytomegalovirus immediate early enhancer
    381..584     +  promoter       CMV promoter: human cytomegalovirus (CMV) immediate early promoter
    580..613     +  LTR            5' LTR (truncated) (fragment): truncated 5' long terminal repeat (LTR) from HIV-1
    629..647     +  promoter       T7 promoter: promoter for bacteriophage T7 RNA polymerase
   1875..1893    -  promoter       SP6 promoter: promoter for bacteriophage SP6 RNA polymerase
   1919..2143    +  polyA_signal   bGH poly(A) signal: bovine growth hormone polyadenylation signal
   2147..2168    +  promoter       SV40 promoter (fragment): SV40 enhancer and early promoter
   2189..2617    +  rep_origin     f1 ori (sequence partly withheld): f1 bacteriophage origin of replication; arrow indicates direction of (+) strand synthesis
   2631..2960    +  promoter       SV40 promoter: SV40 enhancer and early promoter
   2973..3131    +  CDS            ble (fragment): BLE_KLEPN - Experimental evidence at protein level: Swiss-Prot protein existence level 1. Binding protein with a strong affinity to the bleomycin family of antibiotics. Binds to CL990; an antimitotic-antibiotic compound. From Klebsiella pneumoniae.
   3126..3247    +  polyA_signal   SV40 poly(A) signal: SV40 polyadenylation signal
   3320..3336    -  protein_bind   lac operator: The lac repressor binds to the lac operator to inhibit transcription in E. coli. This inhibition can be relieved by adding lactose or isopropyl-β-D-thiogalactopyranoside (IPTG). lac repressor encoded by lacI
   3344..3374    -  promoter       lac promoter: promoter for the E. coli lac operon
   3389..3410    -  protein_bind   CAP binding site: CAP binding activates transcription in the presence of cAMP. E. coli catabolite activator protein
   3423..3515    -  CDS            lacI (fragment): lac repressor; lacI; The lac repressor binds to the lac operator to inhibit transcription in E. coli. This inhibition can be relieved by adding lactose or isopropyl-β-D-thiogalactopyranoside (IPTG).
   3698..4286    -  rep_origin     ori: high-copy-number ColE1/pMB1/pBR322/pUC origin of replication
   4457..5317    -  CDS            AmpR: β-lactamase; bla; confers resistance to ampicillin, carbenicillin, and related antibiotics
   5318..5422    -  promoter       AmpR promoter: bla
   5481..5533    -  misc_feature   bom (fragment): basis of mobility region from pBR322
>Addgene plasmid #217116 | pCMV-POGO | addgene full sequence | sequence record 442977 | Addgene NGS Result
GACATTGATTATTGACTAGTTATTAATAGTAATCAATTACGGGGTCATTAGTTCATAGCCCATATATGGA
GTTCCGCGTTACATAACTTACGGTAAATGGCCCGCCTGGCTGACCGCCCAACGACCCCCGCCCATTGACG
TCAATAATGACGTATGTTCCCATAGTAACGCCAATAGGGACTTTCCATTGACGTCAATGGGTGGAGTATT
TACGGTAAACTGCCCACTTGGCAGTACATCAAGTGTATCATATGCCAAGTACGCCCCCTATTGACGTCAA
TGACGGTAAATGGCCCGCCTGGCATTATGCCCAGTACATGACCTTATGGGACTTTCCTACTTGGCAGTAC
ATCTACGTATTAGTCATCGCTATTACCATGGTGATGCGGTTTTGGCAGTACATCAATGGGCGTGGATAGC
GGTTTGACTCACGGGGATTTCCAAGTCTCCACCCCATTGACGTCAATGGGAGTTTGTTTTGGCACCAAAA
TCAACGGGACTTTCCAAAATGTCGTAACAACTCCGCCCCATTGACGCAAATGGGCGGTAGGCGTGTACGG
TGGGAGGTCTATATAAGCAGAGCTCTCTGGCTAACTAGAGAACCCACTGCTTACTGGCTTATCGAAATTA
ATACGACTCACTATAGGGAGACCCAAGCTTGGTACCGAGCTCGGATCCACTAGTAACGGCCGCCAGTGTG
CTGGAATTCGCCGCCACCATGGGCAAAACCAAACGCGTGGTGGGCCTGACCCTGAAAGAAAAGCTGCAGA
TTATTGAGCTGGTGACCAACAAAGTGGACAAGAAAGAGATTTGCGCGAAGTTCAAATGCGACCGCAGCAC
CGTGAATCGCATTCTGCAGAAAACCAACGAGATTCATGAGGCGGTTGCGGCATCAGGTCTGAAACGTAAA
CGTCAGCGCAAAGGCGCACATGATCTGGTGGAGGAAGCCCTGTATATTTGGTTTGGCCAGCAGGAGAGCA
AAAACGTGATCCTGGACCGCCATGTGATTCTGGCCAAAGCCAAAGAGTTCTGCCAGAAGTTTAACGATGC
GTTTGAACCTGATGCGAGCTGGTTATGGCGTTGGCGTAAACGCCACAACATCAAGTATGGCAAGATTCAT
GGCGAAACCGCCACCAATGATAGCGTGAGCGCGAACGAGTATAAAAACGATATTCTGCCGGGCCTGCTGA
AAGGCTATAACCCTGAGGATATCTTCAACGCGGATGAAACCGCGCTGTTCTATAAAGCCATGCCGAACGC
GACCTTTTTTACCTGCGGCAAACAGCTGAACGGCCAGAAGAGCCAGCGTGTTCGTCTGACCCTGCTGTTT
ATCTGCAACGCGACCGGCACCTATAAAAAGACCTTTGTGATTGGCCGCAGCAAAAGCCCTCGCTGCTTTA
AAAACGCCAACGTGCCGATTCCGTATTACGCGAACAAGAAAGCGTGGATGACCAAGGATCTGTGGCGCAA
AATCATGACCGGCTTTGACGAAGAAATGAAGAAGCAGAACCGCAAAATCCTGCTGTTTATCGACAACGCG
ACCAGCCATACCACCGTGAAAGATTTCGAGAACATCAAGCTGTGCTTTATGCCGCCTAACGCCACAGCAT
TACTGCAACCTTTAGATCAGGGCATTATCCACAGCTTCAAACTGGAATACCGCCGCATTCTGGTGAAACA
GCAGCTGATCGCGGTGAACTGCGGCAAAAGCACCGTGGAATTTCTGAAAAGCCTGAGCCTGCTGGATGCC
CTGTATTTCGTGAACCAGGGCTGGAAAAACGTGAAAATGCTGACCATTCAGAACTGCTTTAAGAAGGTGC
GCTGGGACTACTACTAATGAGCGGCCGCTCGAGCATGCATCTAGAGGGCCCTATTCTATAGTGTCACCTA
AATGCTAGAGCTCGCTGATCAGCCTCGACTGTGCCTTCTAGTTGCCAGCCATCTGTTGTTTGCCCCTCCC
CCGTGCCTTCCTTGACCCTGGAAGGTGCCACTCCCACTGTCCTTTCCTAATAAAATGAGGAAATTGCATC
GCATTGTCTGAGTAGGTGTCATTCTATTCTGGGGGGTGGGGTGGGGCAGGACAGCAAGGGGGAGGATTGG
GAAGACAATAGCAGGCATGCTGGGGATGCGGTGGGCTCTATGGCTTCTGAGGCGGAAAGAACCAGCTGGG
GCTCTAGGGGGTATCCCC
[124 nt withheld, positions 2189-2312]
C
[91 nt withheld, positions 2314-2404]
A
[49 nt withheld, positions 2406-2454]
CCTTTGACGTTGGAGTCCACGTTCTTT
[37 nt withheld, positions 2482-2518]
ACCCTATCTCGGTCTATTCTTTTGATTTATAAGGGATTTTGCCGATTTCGGCCTATTGGTTAAAAAATGA
GCTGATTTAACAAAAATTTAACGCGAATTAATTCTGTGGAATGTGTGTCAGTTAGGGTGTGGAAAGTCCC
CAGGCTCCCCAGCAGGCAGAAGTATGCAAAGCATGCATCTCAATTAGTCAGCAACCAGGTGTGGAAAGTC
CCCAGGCTCCCCAGCAGGCAGAAGTATGCAAAGCATGCATCTCAATTAGTCAGCAACCATAGTCCCGCCC
CTAACTCCGCCCATCCCGCCCCTAACTCCGCCCAGTTCCGCCCATTCTCCGCCCCATGGCTGACTAATTT
TTTTTATTTATGCAGAGGCCGAGGCCGCCTCTGCCTCTGAGCTATTCCAGAAGTAGTGAGGAGGCTTTTT
TGGAGGCCTAGGCTTTTGCAAAAAGCTCCCCGAAATGACCGACCAAGCGACGCCCAACCTGCCATCACGA
GATTTCGATTCCACCGCCGCCTTCTATGAAAGGTTGGGCTTCGGAATCGTTTTCCGGGACGCCGGCTGGA
TGATCCTCCAGCGCGGGGATCTCATGCTGGAGTTCTTCGCCCACCCCAACTTGTTTATTGCAGCTTATAA
TGGTTACAAATAAAGCAATAGCATCACAAATTTCACAAATAAAGCATTTTTTTCACTGCATTCTAGTTGT
GGTTTGTCCAAACTCATCAATGTATCTTATCATGTCTGTATACCGTCGACCTCTAGCTAGAGCTTGGCGT
AATCATGGTCATAGCTGTTTCCTGTGTGAAATTGTTATCCGCTCACAATTCCACACAACATACGAGCCGG
AAGCATAAAGTGTAAAGCCTGGGGTGCCTAATGAGTGAGCTAACTCACATTAATTGCGTTGCGCTCACTG
CCCGCTTTCCAGTCGGGAAACCTGTCGTGCCAGCTGCATTAATGAATCGGCCAACGCGCGGGGAGAGGCG
GTTTGCGTATTGGGCGCTCTTCCGCTTCCTCGCTCACTGACTCGCTGCGCTCGGTCGTTCGGCTGCGGCG
AGCGGTATCAGCTCACTCAAAGGCGGTAATACGGTTATCCACAGAATCAGGGGATAACGCAGGAAAGAAC
ATGTGAGCAAAAGGCCAGCAAAAGGCCAGGAACCGTAAAAAGGCCGCGTTGCTGGCGTTTTTCCATAGGC
TCCGCCCCCCTGACGAGCATCACAAAAATCGACGCTCAAGTCAGAGGTGGCGAAACCCGACAGGACTATA
AAGATACCAGGCGTTTCCCCCTGGAAGCTCCCTCGTGCGCTCTCCTGTTCCGACCCTGCCGCTTACCGGA
TACCTGTCCGCCTTTCTCCCTTCGGGAAGCGTGGCGCTTTCTCATAGCTCACGCTGTAGGTATCTCAGTT
CGGTGTAGGTCGTTCGCTCCAAGCTGGGCTGTGTGCACGAACCCCCCGTTCAGCCCGACCGCTGCGCCTT
ATCCGGTAACTATCGTCTTGAGTCCAACCCGGTAAGACACGACTTATCGCCACTGGCAGCAGCCACTGGT
AACAGGATTAGCAGAGCGAGGTATGTAGGCGGTGCTACAGAGTTCTTGAAGTGGTGGCCTAACTACGGCT
ACACTAGAAGAACAGTATTTGGTATCTGCGCTCTGCTGAAGCCAGTTACCTTCGGAAAAAGAGTTGGTAG
CTCTTGATCCGGCAAACAAACCACCGCTGGTAGCGGTGGTTTTTTTGTTTGCAAGCAGCAGATTACGCGC
AGAAAAAAAGGATCTCAAGAAGATCCTTTGATCTTTTCTACGGGGTCTGACGCTCAGTGGAACGAAAACT
CACGTTAAGGGATTTTGGTCATGAGATTATCAAAAAGGATCTTCACCTAGATCCTTTTAAATTAAAAATG
AAGTTTTAAATCAATCTAAAGTATATATGAGTAAACTTGGTCTGACAGTTACCAATGCTTAATCAGTGAG
GCACCTATCTCAGCGATCTGTCTATTTCGTTCATCCATAGTTGCCTGACTCCCCGTCGTGTAGATAACTA
CGATACGGGAGGGCTTACCATCTGGCCCCAGTGCTGCAATGATACCGCGAGACCCACGCTCACCGGCTCC
AGATTTATCAGCAATAAACCAGCCAGCCGGAAGGGCCGAGCGCAGAAGTGGTCCTGCAACTTTATCCGCC
TCCATCCAGTCTATTAATTGTTGCCGGGAAGCTAGAGTAAGTAGTTCGCCAGTTAATAGTTTGCGCAACG
TTGTTGCCATTGCTACAGGCATCGTGGTGTCACGCTCGTCGTTTGGTATGGCTTCATTCAGCTCCGGTTC
CCAACGATCAAGGCGAGTTACATGATCCCCCATGTTGTGCAAAAAAGCGGTTAGCTCCTTCGGTCCTCCG
ATCGTTGTCAGAAGTAAGTTGGCCGCAGTGTTATCACTCATGGTTATGGCAGCACTGCATAATTCTCTTA
CTGTCATGCCATCCGTAAGATGCTTTTCTGTGACTGGTGAGTACTCAACCAAGTCATTCTGAGAATAGTG
TATGCGGCGACCGAGTTGCTCTTGCCCGGCGTCAATACGGGATAATACCGCGCCACATAGCAGAACTTTA
AAAGTGCTCATCATTGGAAAACGTTCTTCGGGGCGAAAACTCTCAAGGATCTTACCGCTGTTGAGATCCA
GTTCGATGTAACCCACTCGTGCACCCAACTGATCTTCAGCATCTTTTACTTTCACCAGCGTTTCTGGGTG
AGCAAAAACAGGAAGGCAAAATGCCGCAAAAAAGGGAATAAGGGCGACACGGAAATGTTGAATACTCATA
CTCTTCCTTTTTCAATATTATTGAAGCATTTATCAGGGTTATTGTCTCATGAGCGGATACATATTTGAAT
GTATTTAGAAAAATAAACAAATAGGGGTTCCGCGCACATTTCCCCGAAAAGTGCCACCTGACGTCGACGG
ATCGGGAGATCTCCCGATCCCCTATGGTGCACTCTCAGTACAATCTGCTCTGATGCCGCATAGTTAAGCC
AGTATCTGCTCCCTGCTTGTGTGTTGGAGGTCGCTGAGTAGTGCGCGAGCAAAATTTAAGCTACAACAAG
GCAAGGCTTGACCGACAATTGCATGAAGAATCTGCTTAGGGTTAGGCGTTTTGCGCTGCTTCGCGATGTA
CGGGCCAGATATACGCGTT
